>Addgene plasmid #214610 | pcDNA3_EGFR-NTEV-tcs-GV-2xHA | addgene full sequence | sequence record 423216 | Addgene NGS Result
GACGGATCGGGAGATCTCCCGATCCCCTATGGTGCACTCTCAGTACAATCTGCTCTGATGCCGCATAGTT
AAGCCAGTATCTGCTCCCTGCTTGTGTGTTGGAGGTCGCTGAGTAGTGCGCGAGCAAAATTTAAGCTACA
ACAAGGCAAGGCTTGACCGACAATTGCATGAAGAATCTGCTTAGGGTTAGGCGTTTTGCGCTGCTTCGCG
ATGTACGGGCCAGATATACGCGTTGACATTGATTATTGACTAGTTATTAATAGTAATCAATTACGGGGTC
ATTAGTTCATAGCCCATATATGGAGTTCCGCGTTACATAACTTACGGTAAATGGCCCGCCTGGCTGACCG
CCCAACGACCCCCGCCCATTGACGTCAATAATGACGTATGTTCCCATAGTAACGCCAATAGGGACTTTCC
ATTGACGTCAATGGGTGGAGTATTTACGGTAAACTGCCCACTTGGCAGTACATCAAGTGTATCATATGCC
AAGTACGCCCCCTATTGACGTCAATGACGGTAAATGGCCCGCCTGGCATTATGCCCAGTACATGACCTTA
TGGGACTTTCCTACTTGGCAGTACATCTACGTATTAGTCATCGCTATTACCATGGTGATGCGGTTTTGGC
AGTACATCAATGGGCGTGGATAGCGGTTTGACTCACGGGGATTTCCAAGTCTCCACCCCATTGACGTCAA
TGGGAGTTTGTTTTGGCACCAAAATCAACGGGACTTTCCAAAATGTCGTAACAACTCCGCCCCATTGACG
CAAATGGGCGGTAGGCGTGTACGGTGGGAGGTCTATATAAGCAGAGCTCTCTGGCTAACTAGAGAACCCA
CTGCTTACTGGCTTATCGAAATTAATACGACTCACTATAGGGAGACCCAAGCTTGGTACCGAGCTCGGAT
CCCACATCAACAAGTTTGTACAAAAAAGTTGGCACCATGCGACCCTCCGGGACGGCCGGGGCAGCGCTCC
TGGCGCTGCTGGCTGCGCTCTGCCCGGCGAGTCGGGCTCTGGAGGAAAAGAAAGTTTGCCAAGGCACGAG
TAACAAGCTCACGCAGTTGGGCACTTTTGAAGATCATTTTCTCAGCCTCCAGAGGATGTTCAATAACTGT
GAGGTGGTCCTTGGGAATTTGGAAATTACCTATGTGCAGAGGAATTATGATCTTTCCTTCTTAAAGACCA
TCCAGGAGGTGGCTGGTTATGTCCTCATTGCCCTCAACACAGTGGAGCGAATTCCTTTGGAAAACCTGCA
GATCATCAGAGGAAATATGTACTACGAAAATTCCTATGCCTTAGCAGTCTTATCTAACTATGATGCAAAT
AAAACCGGACTGAAGGAGCTGCCCATGAGAAATTTACAGGAAATCCTGCATGGCGCCGTGCGGTTCAGCA
ACAACCCTGCCCTGTGCAACGTGGAGAGCATCCAGTGGCGGGACATAGTCAGCAGTGACTTTCTCAGCAA
CATGTCGATGGACTTCCAGAACCACCTGGGCAGCTGCCAAAAGTGTGATCCAAGCTGTCCCAATGGGAGC
TGCTGGGGTGCAGGAGAGGAGAACTGCCAGAAACTGACCAAAATCATCTGTGCCCAGCAGTGCTCCGGGC
GCTGCCGTGGCAAGTCCCCCAGTGACTGCTGCCACAACCAGTGTGCTGCAGGCTGCACAGGCCCCCGGGA
GAGCGACTGCCTGGTCTGCCGCAAATTCCGAGACGAAGCCACGTGCAAGGACACCTGCCCCCCACTCATG
CTCTACAACCCCACCACGTACCAGATGGATGTGAACCCCGAGGGCAAATACAGCTTTGGTGCCACCTGCG
TGAAGAAGTGTCCCCGTAATTATGTGGTGACAGATCACGGCTCGTGCGTCCGAGCCTGTGGGGCCGACAG
CTATGAGATGGAGGAAGACGGCGTCCGCAAGTGTAAGAAGTGCGAAGGGCCTTGCCGCAAAGTGTGTAAC
GGAATAGGTATTGGTGAATTTAAAGACTCACTCTCCATAAATGCTACGAATATTAAACACTTCAAAAACT
GCACCTCCATCAGTGGCGATCTCCACATCCTGCCGGTGGCATTTAGGGGTGACTCCTTCACACATACTCC
TCCTCTGGATCCACAGGAACTGGATATTCTGAAAACCGTAAAGGAAATCACAGGGTTTTTGCTGATTCAG
GCTTGGCCTGAAAACAGGACGGACCTCCATGCCTTTGAGAACCTAGAAATCATACGCGGCAGGACCAAGC
AACATGGTCAGTTTTCTCTTGCAGTCGTCAGCCTGAACATAACATCCTTGGGATTACGCTCCCTCAAGGA
GATAAGTGATGGAGATGTGATAATTTCAGGAAACAAAAATTTGTGCTATGCAAATACAATAAACTGGAAA
AAACTGTTTGGGACCTCCGGTCAGAAAACCAAAATTATAAGCAACAGAGGTGAAAACAGCTGCAAGGCCA
CAGGCCAGGTCTGCCATGCCTTGTGCTCCCCCGAGGGCTGCTGGGGCCCGGAGCCCAGGGACTGCGTCTC
TTGCCGGAATGTCAGCCGAGGCAGGGAATGCGTGGACAAGTGCAACCTTCTGGAGGGTGAGCCAAGGGAG
TTTGTGGAGAACTCTGAGTGCATACAGTGCCACCCAGAGTGCCTGCCTCAGGCCATGAACATCACCTGCA
CAGGACGGGGACCAGACAACTGTATCCAGTGTGCCCACTACATTGACGGCCCCCACTGCGTCAAGACCTG
CCCGGCAGGAGTCATGGGAGAAAACAACACCCTGGTCTGGAAGTACGCAGACGCCGGCCATGTGTGCCAC
CTGTGCCATCCAAACTGCACCTACGGATGCACTGGGCCAGGTCTTGAAGGCTGTCCAACGAATGGGCCTA
AGATCCCGTCCATCGCCACTGGGATGGTGGGGGCCCTCCTCTTGCTGCTGGTGGTGGCCCTGGGGATCGG
CCTCTTCATGCGAAGGCGCCACATCGTTCGGAAGCGCACGCTGCGGAGGCTGCTGCAGGAGAGGGAGCTT
GTGGAGCCTCTTACACCCAGT
[981 nt withheld, positions 3032-4012]
TTCTTCAGCAGCCCCTCCACGTCACGGACTCCCCTCCTGAGCTCTCTGAGTGCAACCAGCAACAATTCCA
CCGTGGCTTGCATTGATAGAAATGGGCTGCAAAGCTGTCCCATCAAGGAAGACAGCTTCTTGCAGCGATA
CAGCTCAGACCCCACAGGCGCCTTGACTGAGGACAGCATAGACGACACCTTCCTCCCAGTGCCTGAATAC
ATAAACCAGTCCGTTCCCAAAAGGCCCGCTGGCTCTGTGCAGAATCCTGTCTATCACAATCAGCCTCTGA
ACCCCGCGCCCAGCAGAGACCCACACTACCAGGACCCCCACAGCACTGCAGTGGGCAACCCCGAGTATCT
CAACACTGTCCAGCCCACCTGTGTCAACAGCACATTCGACAGCCCTGCCCACTGGGCCCAGAAAGGCAGC
CACCAAATTAGCCTGGACAACCCTGACTACCAGCAGGACTTCTTTCCCAAGGAAGCCAAGCCAAATGGCA
TCTTTAAGGGCTCCACAGCTGAAAATGCAGAATACCTAAGGGTCGCGCCACAAAGCAGTGAATTTATTGG
AGCACCAACTTTCTTGTACAAAGTGGTTGATGTCGGAGGTGGAGGTAGCGGAGGTGGAGGTAGCGGAGAG
AGCTTGTTTAAGGGACCACGTGATTACAACCCGATATCGAGCACCATTTGTCATTTGACGAATGAATCTG
ATGGGCACACAACATCGTTGTATGGTATTGGATTTGGTCCCTTCATCATTACAAACAAGCACTTGTTTCG
TCGCAATAATGGAACACTGTTGGTCCAATCACTACATGGTGTATTCAAGGTCAAGGACACCACGACTTTG
CAACAACACCTCATTGATGGGAGGGACATGATGATTATTCGCATGCCTAAGGATTTCCCACCATTTCCTC
AAAAGCTGAAATTTAGAGAGCCACAAAGGGAAGAGCGCATATGTCTTGTGACAACCAACTTCCAAGCTCC
CGAGAACCTGTACTTCCAGGGTTCTAGAGAACAGAAGCTGATCTCAGAAGAGGATCTGGCCCGGGCCATG
AAGCTACTGTCTTCTATCGAACAAGCATGCGATATTTGCCGACTTAAAAAGCTCAAGTGCTCCAAAGAAA
AACCGAAGTGCGCCAAGTGTCTGAAGAACAACTGGGAGTGTCGCTACTCTCCCAAAACCAAAAGGTCTCC
GCTGACTAGGGCACATCTGACAGAAGTGGAATCAAGGCTAGAAAGACTGGAACAGCTATTTCTACTGATT
TTTCCTCGAGAAGACCTTGACATGATTTTGAAAATGGATTCTTTACAGGATATAAAAGCATTGTTAACAG
GATTATTTGTACAAGATAATGTGAATAAAGATGCCGTCACAGATAGATTGGCTTCAGTGGAGACTGATAT
GCCTCTAACATTGAGACAGCATAGAATAAGTGCGACATCATCATCGGAAGAGAGTAGTAACAAAGGTCAA
AGACAGTTGACTGTATCGCCGGAATTCCCGGGGATCAGCTTGATAATTCGATTCACCATGCCCAAGAAGA
AGAGGAAGGTGGCGTACAGCCGCGCGCGTACGAAAAACAATTACGGGTCTACCATCGAGGGCCTGCTCGA
TCTCCCGGACGACGACGCCCCCGAAGAGGCGGGGCTGGCGGCTCCGCGCCTGTCCTTTCTCCCCGCGGGA
CACACGCGCAGACTGTCGACGGCCCCCCCGACCGATGTCAGCCTGGGGGACGAGCTCCACTTAGACGGCG
AGGACGTCGCGATGGCGCATGCCGACGCGCTAGACGATTTCGATCTGGACATGTTGGGGGACGGGGATTC
CCCGGGTCCGGGATTTACCCCCCACGACTCCGCCCCCTACGGCGCTCTGGATATGGCCGACTTCGAGTTT
GAGCAGATGTTTACCGATGCCCTTGGAATTGACGAGTACGGTGGGGGCTACCCATACGATGTTCCTGACT
ATGCGGGCTATCCCTATGACGTCCCGGACTATGCATGAGGGCCCTATTCTATAGTGTCACCTAAATGCTA
GAGCTCGCTGATCAGCCTCGACTGTGCCTTCTAGTTGCCAGCCATCTGTTGTTTGCCCCTCCCCCGTGCC
TTCCTTGACCCTGGAAGGTGCCACTCCCACTGTCCTTTCCTAATAAAATGAGGAAATTGCATCGCATTGT
CTGAGTAGGTGTCATTCTATTCTGGGGGGTGGGGTGGGGCAGGACAGCAAGGGGGAGGATTGGGAAGACA
ATAGCAGGCATGCTGGGGATGCGGTGGGCTCTATGGCTTCTGAGGCGGAAAGAACCAGCTGGGGCTCTAG
GGGGTATCCCC
[124 nt withheld, positions 6334-6457]
C
[91 nt withheld, positions 6459-6549]
A
[49 nt withheld, positions 6551-6599]
CCTTTGACGTTGGAGTCCACGTTCTTT
[37 nt withheld, positions 6627-6663]
ACCCTATCTCGGTCTATTCTTTTGATTTATAAGGGATTTTGCCGATTTCGGCCTATTGGTTAAAAAATGA
GCTGATTTAACAAAAATTTAACGCGAATTAATTCTGTGGAATGTGTGTCAGTTAGGGTGTGGAAAGTCCC
CAGGCTCCCCAGCAGGCAGAAGTATGCAAAGCATGCATCTCAATTAGTCAGCAACCAGGTGTGGAAAGTC
CCCAGGCTCCCCAGCAGGCAGAAGTATGCAAAGCATGCATCTCAATTAGTCAGCAACCATAGTCCCGCCC
CTAACTCCGCCCATCCCGCCCCTAACTCCGCCCAGTTCCGCCCATTCTCCGCCCCATGGCTGACTAATTT
TTTTTATTTATGCAGAGGCCGAGGCCGCCTCTGCCTCTGAGCTATTCCAGAAGTAGTGAGGAGGCTTTTT
TGGAGGCCTAGGCTTTTGCAAAAAGCTCCCGGGAGCTTGTATATCCATTTTCGGATCTGATCAAGAGACA
GGATGAGGATCGTTTCGCATGATTGAACAAGATGGATTGCACGCAGGTTCTCCGGCCGCTTGGGTGGAGA
GGCTATTCGGCTATGACTGGGCACAACAGACAATCGGCTGCTCTGATGCCGCCGTGTTCCGGCTGTCAGC
GCAGGGGCGCCCGGTTCTTTTTGTCAAGACCGACCTGTCCGGTGCCCTGAATGAACTGCAGGACGAGGCA
GCGCGGCTATCGTGGCTGGCCACGACGGGCGTTCCTTGCGCAGCTGTGCTCGACGTTGTCACTGAAGCGG
GAAGGGACTGGCTGCTATTGGGCGAAGTGCCGGGGCAGGATCTCCTGTCATCTCACCTTGCTCCTGCCGA
GAAAGTATCCATCATGGCTGATGCAATGCGGCGGCTGCATACGCTTGATCCGGCTACCTGCCCATTCGAC
CACCAAGCGAAACATCGCATCGAGCGAGCACGTACTCGGATGGAAGCCGGTCTTGTCGATCAGGATGATC
TGGACGAAGAGCATCAGGGGCTCGCGCCAGCCGAACTGTTCGCCAGGCTCAAGGCGCGCATGCCCGACGG
CGAGGATCTCGTCGTGACCCATGGCGATGCCTGCTTGCCGAATATCATGGTGGAAAATGGCCGCTTTTCT
GGATTCATCGACTGTGGCCGGCTGGGTGTGGCGGACCGCTATCAGGACATAGCGTTGGCTACCCGTGATA
TTGCTGAAGAGCTTGGCGGCGAATGGGCTGACCGCTTCCTCGTGCTTTACGGTATCGCCGCTCCCGATTC
GCAGCGCATCGCCTTCTATCGCCTTCTTGACGAGTTCTTCTGAGCGGGACTCTGGGGTTCGAAATGACCG
ACCAAGCGACGCCCAACCTGCCATCACGAGATTTCGATTCCACCGCCGCCTTCTATGAAAGGTTGGGCTT
CGGAATCGTTTTCCGGGACGCCGGCTGGATGATCCTCCAGCGCGGGGATCTCATGCTGGAGTTCTTCGCC
CACCCCAACTTGTTTATTGCAGCTTATAATGGTTACAAATAAAGCAATAGCATCACAAATTTCACAAATA
AAGCATTTTTTTCACTGCATTCTAGTTGTGGTTTGTCCAAACTCATCAATGTATCTTATCATGTCTGTAT
ACCGTCGACCTCTAGCTAGAGCTTGGCGTAATCATGGTCATAGCTGTTTCCTGTGTGAAATTGTTATCCG
CTCACAATTCCACACAACATACGAGCCGGAAGCATAAAGTGTAAAGCCTGGGGTGCCTAATGAGTGAGCT
AACTCACATTAATTGCGTTGCGCTCACTGCCCGCTTTCCAGTCGGGAAACCTGTCGTGCCAGCTGCATTA
ATGAATCGGCCAACGCGCGGGGAGAGGCGGTTTGCGTATTGGGCGCTCTTCCGCTTCCTCGCTCACTGAC
TCGCTGCGCTCGGTCGTTCGGCTGCGGCGAGCGGTATCAGCTCACTCAAAGGCGGTAATACGGTTATCCA
CAGAATCAGGGGATAACGCAGGAAAGAACATGTGAGCAAAAGGCCAGCAAAAGGCCAGGAACCGTAAAAA
GGCCGCGTTGCTGGCGTTTTTCCATAGGCTCCGCCCCCCTGACGAGCATCACAAAAATCGACGCTCAAGT
CAGAGGTGGCGAAACCCGACAGGACTATAAAGATACCAGGCGTTTCCCCCTGGAAGCTCCCTCGTGCGCT
CTCCTGTTCCGACCCTGCCGCTTACCGGATACCTGTCCGCCTTTCTCCCTTCGGGAAGCGTGGCGCTTTC
TCATAGCTCACGCTGTAGGTATCTCAGTTCGGTGTAGGTCGTTCGCTCCAAGCTGGGCTGTGTGCACGAA
CCCCCCGTTCAGCCCGACCGCTGCGCCTTATCCGGTAACTATCGTCTTGAGTCCAACCCGGTAAGACACG
ACTTATCGCCACTGGCAGCAGCCACTGGTAACAGGATTAGCAGAGCGAGGTATGTAGGCGGTGCTACAGA
GTTCTTGAAGTGGTGGCCTAACTACGGCTACACTAGAAGAACAGTATTTGGTATCTGCGCTCTGCTGAAG
CCAGTTACCTTCGGAAAAAGAGTTGGTAGCTCTTGATCCGGCAAACAAACCACCGCTGGTAGCGGTGGTT
TTTTTGTTTGCAAGCAGCAGATTACGCGCAGAAAAAAAGGATCTCAAGAAGATCCTTTGATCTTTTCTAC
GGGGTCTGACGCTCAGTGGAACGAAAACTCACGTTAAGGGATTTTGGTCATGAGATTATCAAAAAGGATC
TTCACCTAGATCCTTTTAAATTAAAAATGAAGTTTTAAATCAATCTAAAGTATATATGAGTAAACTTGGT
CTGACAGTTACCAATGCTTAATCAGTGAGGCACCTATCTCAGCGATCTGTCTATTTCGTTCATCCATAGT
TGCCTGACTCCCCGTCGTGTAGATAACTACGATACGGGAGGGCTTACCATCTGGCCCCAGTGCTGCAATG
ATACCGCGAGACCCACGCTCACCGGCTCCAGATTTATCAGCAATAAACCAGCCAGCCGGAAGGGCCGAGC
GCAGAAGTGGTCCTGCAACTTTATCCGCCTCCATCCAGTCTATTAATTGTTGCCGGGAAGCTAGAGTAAG
TAGTTCGCCAGTTAATAGTTTGCGCAACGTTGTTGCCATTGCTACAGGCATCGTGGTGTCACGCTCGTCG
TTTGGTATGGCTTCATTCAGCTCCGGTTCCCAACGATCAAGGCGAGTTACATGATCCCCCATGTTGTGCA
AAAAAGCGGTTAGCTCCTTCGGTCCTCCGATCGTTGTCAGAAGTAAGTTGGCCGCAGTGTTATCACTCAT
GGTTATGGCAGCACTGCATAATTCTCTTACTGTCATGCCATCCGTAAGATGCTTTTCTGTGACTGGTGAG
TACTCAACCAAGTCATTCTGAGAATAGTGTATGCGGCGACCGAGTTGCTCTTGCCCGGCGTCAATACGGG
ATAATACCGCGCCACATAGCAGAACTTTAAAAGTGCTCATCATTGGAAAACGTTCTTCGGGGCGAAAACT
CTCAAGGATCTTACCGCTGTTGAGATCCAGTTCGATGTAACCCACTCGTGCACCCAACTGATCTTCAGCA
TCTTTTACTTTCACCAGCGTTTCTGGGTGAGCAAAAACAGGAAGGCAAAATGCCGCAAAAAAGGGAATAA
GGGCGACACGGAAATGTTGAATACTCATACTCTTCCTTTTTCAATATTATTGAAGCATTTATCAGGGTTA
TTGTCTCATGAGCGGATACATATTTGAATGTATTTAGAAAAATAAACAAATAGGGGTTCCGCGCACATTT
CCCCGAAAAGTGCCACCTGACGTC
Features (pLannotate 1.2.2; 27 found; start..end, strand, type, name):
     28..80      -  misc_feature   bom (fragment): basis of mobility region from pBR322
    235..614     +  enhancer       CMV enhancer: human cytomegalovirus immediate early enhancer
    615..818     +  promoter       CMV promoter: human cytomegalovirus (CMV) immediate early promoter
    814..847     +  LTR            5' LTR (truncated) (fragment): truncated 5' long terminal repeat (LTR) from HIV-1
    863..881     +  promoter       T7 promoter: promoter for bacteriophage T7 RNA polymerase
    921..938     +  protein_bind   attB1 (fragment): mutant version of attB; core recombination site for the Gateway® BP reaction BP Clonase™
    947..4576    +  CDS            EGFR (sequence partly withheld): EGFR_HUMAN - Also known as ERBB, ERBB1, HER1. Experimental evidence at protein level: Swiss-Prot protein existence level 1. (Microbial infection) Acts as a receptor for hepatitis C virus (HCV) in hepatocytes and facilitates its cell entry. Mediates HCV entry by promoting the formation of the CD81-CLDN1 receptor complexes that are essential for HCV entry and by enhancing membrane fusion of cells expressing HCV envelope glycoproteins. From Homo sapiens (Human).
   4581..4598    -  protein_bind   attB2 (fragment): mutant version of attB; core recombination site for the Gateway® BP reaction BP Clonase™
   4637..4987    +  CDS            TEV protease (fragment): tobacco etch virus protease (Kapust et al., 2001)
   5060..5500    +  CDS            GAL4 DNA binding domain: DNA binding domain of the GAL4 transcriptional activator; Saccharomyces cerevisiae GAL4 (truncated)
   5714..5947    +  CDS            VP16 AD: transcriptional activation domain of herpes simplex virus protein VP16 (Triezenberg et al., 1988; Cousens et al., 1989); UL48
   5951..6007    +  CDS            3xHA (fragment): three tandem HA epitope tags
   6020..6038    -  promoter       SP6 promoter: promoter for bacteriophage SP6 RNA polymerase
   6064..6288    +  polyA_signal   bGH poly(A) signal: bovine growth hormone polyadenylation signal
   6292..6313    +  promoter       SV40 promoter (fragment): SV40 enhancer and early promoter
   6334..6762    +  rep_origin     f1 ori (sequence partly withheld): f1 bacteriophage origin of replication; arrow indicates direction of (+) strand synthesis
   6776..7105    +  promoter       SV40 promoter: SV40 enhancer and early promoter
   7172..7963    +  CDS            neo: KKA2_KLEPN - Also known as kan, nptII. Experimental evidence at protein level: Swiss-Prot protein existence level 1. Resistance to kanamycin, neomycin, paromomycin, ribostamycin, butirosin and gentamicin B. From Klebsiella pneumoniae.
   7987..8145    +  CDS            ble (fragment): BLE_KLEPN - Experimental evidence at protein level: Swiss-Prot protein existence level 1. Binding protein with a strong affinity to the bleomycin family of antibiotics. Binds to CL990; an antimitotic-antibiotic compound. From Klebsiella pneumoniae.
   8140..8261    +  polyA_signal   SV40 poly(A) signal: SV40 polyadenylation signal
   8334..8350    -  protein_bind   lac operator: The lac repressor binds to the lac operator to inhibit transcription in E. coli. This inhibition can be relieved by adding lactose or isopropyl-β-D-thiogalactopyranoside (IPTG). lac repressor encoded by lacI
   8358..8388    -  promoter       lac promoter: promoter for the E. coli lac operon
   8403..8424    -  protein_bind   CAP binding site: CAP binding activates transcription in the presence of cAMP. E. coli catabolite activator protein
   8437..8529    -  CDS            lacI (fragment): lac repressor; lacI; The lac repressor binds to the lac operator to inhibit transcription in E. coli. This inhibition can be relieved by adding lactose or isopropyl-β-D-thiogalactopyranoside (IPTG).
   8712..9300    -  rep_origin     ori: high-copy-number ColE1/pMB1/pBR322/pUC origin of replication
   9471..10331   -  CDS            AmpR: β-lactamase; bla; confers resistance to ampicillin, carbenicillin, and related antibiotics
  10332..10436   -  promoter       AmpR promoter: bla
