[The description below was written by a language model from this plasmid's Addgene catalogue record and pLannotate feature annotations shown in this document.]
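Description:
pcDNA3_EGFR-NTEV-tcs-GV-2xHA is a 10.5 kb mammalian expression plasmid built on the pcDNA3 backbone and designed as the receptor component of a split TEV protease assay. It is maintained in E. coli at high copy through a ColE1/pUC-type origin with ampicillin selection (AmpR under its own bla promoter). It also carries an f1 origin and an SV40 promoter-driven neomycin resistance cassette with an SV40 poly(A) signal, which would allow G418 selection of transfected mammalian cells.

The payload is a single fusion open reading frame driven by the CMV immediate early enhancer and promoter and terminated by the bGH polyadenylation signal. Full-length human EGFR was introduced by Gateway cloning and is flanked by attB1 and attB2 remnants. Downstream of it lie a fragment of TEV protease (the N-terminal half, NTEV), a TEV cleavage site (the "tcs" in the name, not annotated separately in the feature table), the GAL4 DNA-binding domain fused to the VP16 activation domain (GV), and HA epitope tags. The tag region is annotated as a fragment of a 3xHA element, consistent with the 2xHA in the name. T7 and SP6 promoters flank the cassette.

In the split TEV principle, an interacting partner carrying the complementary C-terminal TEV fragment is recruited to the activated receptor, and this reconstitutes protease activity. Cleavage at the tcs then releases the membrane-tethered GAL4-VP16 transactivator, which can drive a GAL4-responsive reporter. The partner and reporter constructs are not part of this record. The associated publication places the plasmid in a barcoded profiling assay used to characterise antagonists of ERBB family receptors. The HA tags allow detection of the fusion protein.
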