Addgene plasmid #214610: pcDNA3_EGFR-NTEV-tcs-GV-2xHA
Purpose: EGFR receptor for split TEV assay
Depositing lab: Michael Wehr. Depositing organization: Systasy Bioscience GmbH. Publication: Protocol for identifying properties of ERBB receptor antagonists using the barcoded ERBBprofiler assay. Popovic L, Rossner MJ, Wehr MC. STAR Protoc. 2024 Apr 16;5(2):102987. doi: 10.1016/j.xpro.2024.102987. PubMed 38635397.
Backbone
  Vector backbone: pcDNA3
  Vector type: Mammalian Expression
Growth in bacteria
  Bacterial resistance: Ampicillin, 100 μg/mL
  Growth temperature: 37°C
  Growth strain: DH5alpha
  Copy number: High Copy
Gene/Insert
  Gene/Insert name: EGFR-NTEV
  Species: H. sapiens (human)
  Entrez Gene: EGFR (a.k.a. ERBB, ERBB1, ERRP, HER1, NISBD2, NNCIS, PIG61, mENA)
  Promoter: CMV
  Tag / fusion protein: TEV-Gal4-VP16-2xHA (C terminal on insert)
  Cloning method: Gateway Cloning
Terms and licenses: Academic/Nonprofit Terms; Industry Terms: Not Available to Industry
How to cite: pcDNA3_EGFR-NTEV-tcs-GV-2xHA was a gift from Michael Wehr (Addgene plasmid # 214610 ; http://n2t.net/addgene:214610 ; RRID:Addgene_214610)
